Addgene plasmid #111456: Kv7.4 (1-645, Δ368-523)/pcDNA3.1
Purpose: Electrophysiology in HEK cell
Depositing lab: Dan Minor. Depositing organization: University of California, San Francisco (UCSF). Publication: A Calmodulin C-Lobe Ca(2+)-Dependent Switch Governs Kv7 Channel Function. Chang A, Abderemane-Ali F, Hura GL, Rossen ND, Gate RE, Minor DL Jr.. Neuron. 2018 Feb 21;97(4):836-852.e6. doi: 10.1016/j.neuron.2018.01.035. Epub 2018 Feb 8. PubMed 29429937.
Backbone
  Vector backbone: pcDNA3.1
  Backbone manufacturer: Invitrogen
  Vector type: Mammalian Expression
Growth in bacteria
  Bacterial resistance: Ampicillin, 100 μg/mL
  Growth temperature: 37°C
  Growth strain: DH5alpha
  Copy number: High Copy
Gene/Insert
  Gene/Insert name: potassium voltage-gated channel subfamily KQT member 4 isoform a [Homo sapiens]
  Species: H. sapiens (human)
  Mutation: Kv7.4 (1-645, Δ368-523), C643A
  Entrez Gene: KCNQ4 (a.k.a. DFNA2, DFNA2A, KV7.4)
  Cloning method: Ligation Independent Cloning
  Sequencing primers: 5′ CMV Forward; 3′ GCGGACTTGAAGAAGTC
Terms and licenses: Academic/Nonprofit Terms; Industry Terms: Not Available to Industry
How to cite: Kv7.4 (1-645, Δ368-523)/pcDNA3.1 was a gift from Dan Minor (Addgene plasmid # 111456 ; http://n2t.net/addgene:111456 ; RRID:Addgene_111456)
