[The description below was written by a language model from this plasmid's Addgene catalogue record and pLannotate feature annotations shown in this document.]
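Description:
Kv7.4 (1-645, Δ368-523)/pcDNA3.1 is a mammalian expression plasmid built on the Invitrogen pcDNA3.1 backbone and intended for electrophysiological recording of a modified human Kv7.4 (KCNQ4) potassium channel in HEK cells. It is maintained in E. coli as a high-copy plasmid through a ColE1/pUC-type origin and selected with ampicillin via the β-lactamase gene. An f1 origin is also present. For selection in mammalian cells the backbone carries a neomycin phosphotransferase gene driven by the SV40 early promoter and terminated by an SV40 polyadenylation signal. Short annotated fragments such as the HIV-1 LTR, ble, lacI and bom matches appear to be partial hits to backbone sequence rather than functional elements.

The insert encodes isoform a of human KCNQ4 truncated to residues 1-645, with an internal deletion of residues 368-523 and a C643A substitution. Transcription is driven by the CMV immediate early enhancer and promoter and terminated by the bovine growth hormone polyadenylation signal; flanking T7 and SP6 promoters are standard backbone elements. Although the catalogue fields do not mention any tags, the sequence annotation shows that the channel coding region is followed on the same strand by a TEV protease recognition site (annotated as a partial match), EGFP and a polyhistidine tag. This layout suggests a C-terminal fusion that would let transfected cells be identified by green fluorescence and could allow affinity purification with tag removal. The associated publication concerns calmodulin- and calcium-dependent regulation of Kv7 channels, though the record does not state the specific rationale for the deletion or the point mutation.
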