Features (pLannotate 1.2.2; 24 found; start..end, strand, type, name):
     28..80      -  misc_feature   bom (fragment): basis of mobility region from pBR322
    235..614     +  enhancer       CMV enhancer: human cytomegalovirus immediate early enhancer
    615..818     +  promoter       CMV promoter: human cytomegalovirus (CMV) immediate early promoter
    814..847     +  LTR            5' LTR (truncated) (fragment): truncated 5' long terminal repeat (LTR) from HIV-1
    863..881     +  promoter       T7 promoter: promoter for bacteriophage T7 RNA polymerase
    935..2407    +  CDS            KCNQ4 (fragment): KCNQ4_HUMAN - Experimental evidence at protein level: Swiss-Prot protein existence level 1. Probably important in the regulation of neuronal excitability. May underlie a potassium current involved in regulating the excitability of sensory cells of the cochlea. KCNQ4 channels are blocked by linopirdin, XE991 and bepridil, whereas clofilium is without significant effect. Muscarinic agonist oxotremorine-M strongly suppress KCNQ4 current in CHO cells in which cloned KCNQ4 channels were coexpressed with M1 muscarinic receptors. From Homo sapiens (Human).
   2435..2451    +  CDS            TEV site (fragment): tobacco etch virus (TEV) protease recognition and cleavage site
   2456..3169    +  CDS            EGFP: EGFP is a basic (constitutively fluorescent) green fluorescent protein published in 1996, derived from Aequorea victoria. It is reported to be a rapidly-maturing weak dimer with moderate acid sensitivity.
   3170..3190    +  CDS            7xHis: 6xHis affinity tag
   3257..3275    -  promoter       SP6 promoter: promoter for bacteriophage SP6 RNA polymerase
   3301..3525    +  polyA_signal   bGH poly(A) signal: bovine growth hormone polyadenylation signal
   3529..3550    +  promoter       SV40 promoter (fragment): SV40 enhancer and early promoter
   3571..3999    +  rep_origin     f1 ori (sequence partly withheld): f1 bacteriophage origin of replication; arrow indicates direction of (+) strand synthesis
   4013..4342    +  promoter       SV40 promoter: SV40 enhancer and early promoter
   4409..5200    +  CDS            neo: KKA2_KLEPN - Also known as kan, nptII. Experimental evidence at protein level: Swiss-Prot protein existence level 1. Resistance to kanamycin, neomycin, paromomycin, ribostamycin, butirosin and gentamicin B. From Klebsiella pneumoniae.
   5224..5382    +  CDS            ble (fragment): BLE_KLEPN - Experimental evidence at protein level: Swiss-Prot protein existence level 1. Binding protein with a strong affinity to the bleomycin family of antibiotics. Binds to CL990; an antimitotic-antibiotic compound. From Klebsiella pneumoniae.
   5377..5498    +  polyA_signal   SV40 poly(A) signal: SV40 polyadenylation signal
   5571..5587    -  protein_bind   lac operator: The lac repressor binds to the lac operator to inhibit transcription in E. coli. This inhibition can be relieved by adding lactose or isopropyl-β-D-thiogalactopyranoside (IPTG). lac repressor encoded by lacI
   5595..5625    -  promoter       lac promoter: promoter for the E. coli lac operon
   5640..5661    -  protein_bind   CAP binding site: CAP binding activates transcription in the presence of cAMP. E. coli catabolite activator protein
   5674..5766    -  CDS            lacI (fragment): lac repressor; lacI; The lac repressor binds to the lac operator to inhibit transcription in E. coli. This inhibition can be relieved by adding lactose or isopropyl-β-D-thiogalactopyranoside (IPTG).
   5949..6537    -  rep_origin     ori: high-copy-number ColE1/pMB1/pBR322/pUC origin of replication
   6708..7568    -  CDS            AmpR: β-lactamase; bla; confers resistance to ampicillin, carbenicillin, and related antibiotics
   7569..7673    -  promoter       AmpR promoter: bla
>Addgene plasmid #111456 | Kv7.4 (1-645, Δ368-523)/pcDNA3.1 | addgene full sequence | sequence record 215139 | Addgene NGS Result
GACGGATCGGGAGATCTCCCGATCCCCTATGGTGCACTCTCAGTACAATCTGCTCTGATGCCGCATAGTT
AAGCCAGTATCTGCTCCCTGCTTGTGTGTTGGAGGTCGCTGAGTAGTGCGCGAGCAAAATTTAAGCTACA
ACAAGGCAAGGCTTGACCGACAATTGCATGAAGAATCTGCTTAGGGTTAGGCGTTTTGCGCTGCTTCGCG
ATGTACGGGCCAGATATACGCGTTGACATTGATTATTGACTAGTTATTAATAGTAATCAATTACGGGGTC
ATTAGTTCATAGCCCATATATGGAGTTCCGCGTTACATAACTTACGGTAAATGGCCCGCCTGGCTGACCG
CCCAACGACCCCCGCCCATTGACGTCAATAATGACGTATGTTCCCATAGTAACGCCAATAGGGACTTTCC
ATTGACGTCAATGGGTGGAGTATTTACGGTAAACTGCCCACTTGGCAGTACATCAAGTGTATCATATGCC
AAGTACGCCCCCTATTGACGTCAATGACGGTAAATGGCCCGCCTGGCATTATGCCCAGTACATGACCTTA
TGGGACTTTCCTACTTGGCAGTACATCTACGTATTAGTCATCGCTATTACCATGGTGATGCGGTTTTGGC
AGTACATCAATGGGCGTGGATAGCGGTTTGACTCACGGGGATTTCCAAGTCTCCACCCCATTGACGTCAA
TGGGAGTTTGTTTTGGCACCAAAATCAACGGGACTTTCCAAAATGTCGTAACAACTCCGCCCCATTGACG
CAAATGGGCGGTAGGCGTGTACGGTGGGAGGTCTATATAAGCAGAGCTCTCTGGCTAACTAGAGAACCCA
CTGCTTACTGGCTTATCGAAATTAATACGACTCACTATAGGGAGACCCAAGCTTGGTACCGAGCTCGGAT
CCTTGGGTACTTCCAATCCATTTGATGGCCGAGGCCCCCCCGCGCCGCCTCGGCCTGGGTCCCCCGCCCG
GGGACGCCCCCCGCGCGGAGCTAGTGGCGCTCACGGCCGTGCAGAGCGAACAGGGCGAGGCGGGCGGGGG
CGGCTCCCCGCGCCGCCTCGGCCTCCTGGGCAGCCCCCTGCCGCCGGGCGCGCCCCTCCCTGGGCCGGGC
TCCGGCTCGGGCTCCGCCTGCGGCCAGCGCTCCTCGGCCGCGCACAAGCGCTACCGCCGCCTGCAGAACT
GGGTCTACAACGTGCTGGAGCGGCCCCGCGGCTGGGCCTTCGTCTACCACGTCTTCATATTTTTGCTGGT
CTTCAGCTGTCTGGTGCTGTCTGTGCTGTCCACTATCCAGGAGCACCAGGAACTTGCCAACGAGTGTCTC
CTCATCTTGGAATTCGTGATGATCGTGGTTTTCGGCTTGGAGTACATCGTCCGGGTCTGGTCCGCCGGAT
GCTGCTGCCGCTACCGAGGATGGCAGGGTCGCTTCCGCTTTGCCAGAAAGCCCTTCTGTGTCATCGACTT
CATCGTGTTCGTGGCCTCGGTGGCCGTCATCGCCGCGGGTACCCAGGGCAACATCTTCGCCACGTCCGCG
CTGCGCAGCATGCGCTTCCTGCAGATCCTGCGCATGGTGCGCATGGACCGCCGCGGCGGCACCTGGAAGC
TGCTGGGCTCAGTGGTCTACGCGCATAGCAAGGAGCTGATCACCGCCTGGTACATCGGGTTCCTGGTGCT
CATCTTCGCCTCCTTCCTGGTCTACCTGGCCGAGAAGGACGCCAACTCCGACTTCTCCTCCTACGCCGAC
TCGCTCTGGTGGGGGACGATTACATTGACAACCATCGGCTATGGTGACAAGACACCGCACACATGGCTGG
GCAGGGTCCTGGCTGCTGGCTTCGCCTTACTGGGCATCTCTTTCTTTGCCCTGCCTGCCGGCATCCTAGG
CTCCGGCTTTGCCCTGAAGGTCCAGGAGCAGCACCGGCAGAAGCACTTCGAGAAGCGGAGGATGCCGGCA
GCCAACCTCATCCAGGCTGCCTGGCGCCTGTACTCCACCGATATGAGCCGGGCCTACCTGACAGCCACCT
GGTACAAGCTTGACGACATCATGCCTGCTGTGAAGACAGTCATCCGCTCCATCAGGATTCTCAAGTTCCT
GGTGGCCAAAAGGAAATTCAAGGAGACACTGCGACCGTACGACGTGAAGGACGTCATTGAGCAGTACTCA
GCAGGCCACCTGGACATGCTGGGCCGGATCAAGAGCCTGCAAACTCGGGTGGACCAAATTGTGGGTCGGG
GGCCCGGGGACAGGAAGGCCCGGGAGAAGGGCGACAAGGGGCCCTCCGACGCGGAGGTGGTGGATGAAAT
CAGCATGATGGGACGCGTGGTCAAGGTGGAGAAGCAGGTGCAGTCCATCGAGCACAAGCTGGACCTGCTG
TTGGGCTTCTATTCGCGCGCCCTGCGCTAAGGCAAATTGGGATTAATTAATCTCGAAAACCTGTACTTCC
AATCCGTGAGCAAGGGCGAGGAGCTGTTCACCGGGGTGGTGCCCATCCTGGTCGAGCTGGACGGCGACGT
AAACGGCCACAAGTTCAGCGTGTCCGGCGAGGGCGAGGGCGATGCCACCTACGGCAAGCTGACCCTGAAG
TTCATCTGCACCACCGGCAAGCTGCCCGTGCCCTGGCCCACCCTCGTGACCACCCTGACCTACGGCGTGC
AGTGCTTCAGCCGCTACCCCGACCACATGAAGCAGCACGACTTCTTCAAGTCCGCCATGCCCGAAGGCTA
CGTCCAGGAGCGCACCATCTTCTTCAAGGACGACGGCAACTACAAGACCCGCGCCGAGGTGAAGTTCGAG
GGCGACACCCTGGTGAACCGCATCGAGCTGAAGGGCATCGACTTCAAGGAGGACGGCAACATCCTGGGGC
ACAAGCTGGAGTACAACTACAACAGCCACAACGTCTATATCATGGCCGACAAGCAGAAGAACGGCATCAA
GGTGAACTTCAAGATCCGCCACAACATCGAGGACGGCAGCGTGCAGCTCGCCGACCACTACCAGCAGAAC
ACCCCCATCGGCGACGGCCCCGTGCTGCTGCCCGACAACCACTACCTGAGCACCCAGTCCGCCCTGAGCA
AAGACCCCAACGAGAAGCGCGATCACATGGTCCTGCTGGAGTTCGTGACCGCCGCCGGGATCACTCTCGG
CATGGACGAGCTGTACAAGCATCACCATCACCATCACCATCACTAAGGATCCTGCAGATATCCATCACAC
TGGCGGCCGCTCGAGCATGCATCTAGAGGGCCCTATTCTATAGTGTCACCTAAATGCTAGAGCTCGCTGA
TCAGCCTCGACTGTGCCTTCTAGTTGCCAGCCATCTGTTGTTTGCCCCTCCCCCGTGCCTTCCTTGACCC
TGGAAGGTGCCACTCCCACTGTCCTTTCCTAATAAAATGAGGAAATTGCATCGCATTGTCTGAGTAGGTG
TCATTCTATTCTGGGGGGTGGGGTGGGGCAGGACAGCAAGGGGGAGGATTGGGAAGACAATAGCAGGCAT
GCTGGGGATGCGGTGGGCTCTATGGCTTCTGAGGCGGAAAGAACCAGCTGGGGCTCTAGGGGGTATCCCC
[124 nt withheld, positions 3571-3694]
C
[91 nt withheld, positions 3696-3786]
A
[49 nt withheld, positions 3788-3836]
CCTTTGACGTTGGAGTCCACGTTCTTT
[37 nt withheld, positions 3864-3900]
ACCCTATCTCGGTCTATTCTTTTGATTTATAAGGGATTTTGCCGATTTCGGCCTATTGGTTAAAAAATGA
GCTGATTTAACAAAAATTTAACGCGAATTAATTCTGTGGAATGTGTGTCAGTTAGGGTGTGGAAAGTCCC
CAGGCTCCCCAGCAGGCAGAAGTATGCAAAGCATGCATCTCAATTAGTCAGCAACCAGGTGTGGAAAGTC
CCCAGGCTCCCCAGCAGGCAGAAGTATGCAAAGCATGCATCTCAATTAGTCAGCAACCATAGTCCCGCCC
CTAACTCCGCCCATCCCGCCCCTAACTCCGCCCAGTTCCGCCCATTCTCCGCCCCATGGCTGACTAATTT
TTTTTATTTATGCAGAGGCCGAGGCCGCCTCTGCCTCTGAGCTATTCCAGAAGTAGTGAGGAGGCTTTTT
TGGAGGCCTAGGCTTTTGCAAAAAGCTCCCGGGAGCTTGTATATCCATTTTCGGATCTGATCAAGAGACA
GGATGAGGATCGTTTCGCATGATTGAACAAGATGGATTGCACGCAGGTTCTCCGGCCGCTTGGGTGGAGA
GGCTATTCGGCTATGACTGGGCACAACAGACAATCGGCTGCTCTGATGCCGCCGTGTTCCGGCTGTCAGC
GCAGGGGCGCCCGGTTCTTTTTGTCAAGACCGACCTGTCCGGTGCCCTGAATGAACTGCAGGACGAGGCA
GCGCGGCTATCGTGGCTGGCCACGACGGGCGTTCCTTGCGCAGCTGTGCTCGACGTTGTCACTGAAGCGG
GAAGGGACTGGCTGCTATTGGGCGAAGTGCCGGGGCAGGATCTCCTGTCATCTCACCTTGCTCCTGCCGA
GAAAGTATCCATCATGGCTGATGCAATGCGGCGGCTGCATACGCTTGATCCGGCTACCTGCCCATTCGAC
CACCAAGCGAAACATCGCATCGAGCGAGCACGTACTCGGATGGAAGCCGGTCTTGTCGATCAGGATGATC
TGGACGAAGAGCATCAGGGGCTCGCGCCAGCCGAACTGTTCGCCAGGCTCAAGGCGCGCATGCCCGACGG
CGAGGATCTCGTCGTGACCCATGGCGATGCCTGCTTGCCGAATATCATGGTGGAAAATGGCCGCTTTTCT
GGATTCATCGACTGTGGCCGGCTGGGTGTGGCGGACCGCTATCAGGACATAGCGTTGGCTACCCGTGATA
TTGCTGAAGAGCTTGGCGGCGAATGGGCTGACCGCTTCCTCGTGCTTTACGGTATCGCCGCTCCCGATTC
GCAGCGCATCGCCTTCTATCGCCTTCTTGACGAGTTCTTCTGAGCGGGACTCTGGGGTTCGAAATGACCG
ACCAAGCGACGCCCAACCTGCCATCACGAGATTTCGATTCCACCGCCGCCTTCTATGAAAGGTTGGGCTT
CGGAATCGTTTTCCGGGACGCCGGCTGGATGATCCTCCAGCGCGGGGATCTCATGCTGGAGTTCTTCGCC
CACCCCAACTTGTTTATTGCAGCTTATAATGGTTACAAATAAAGCAATAGCATCACAAATTTCACAAATA
AAGCATTTTTTTCACTGCATTCTAGTTGTGGTTTGTCCAAACTCATCAATGTATCTTATCATGTCTGTAT
ACCGTCGACCTCTAGCTAGAGCTTGGCGTAATCATGGTCATAGCTGTTTCCTGTGTGAAATTGTTATCCG
CTCACAATTCCACACAACATACGAGCCGGAAGCATAAAGTGTAAAGCCTGGGGTGCCTAATGAGTGAGCT
AACTCACATTAATTGCGTTGCGCTCACTGCCCGCTTTCCAGTCGGGAAACCTGTCGTGCCAGCTGCATTA
ATGAATCGGCCAACGCGCGGGGAGAGGCGGTTTGCGTATTGGGCGCTCTTCCGCTTCCTCGCTCACTGAC
TCGCTGCGCTCGGTCGTTCGGCTGCGGCGAGCGGTATCAGCTCACTCAAAGGCGGTAATACGGTTATCCA
CAGAATCAGGGGATAACGCAGGAAAGAACATGTGAGCAAAAGGCCAGCAAAAGGCCAGGAACCGTAAAAA
GGCCGCGTTGCTGGCGTTTTTCCATAGGCTCCGCCCCCCTGACGAGCATCACAAAAATCGACGCTCAAGT
CAGAGGTGGCGAAACCCGACAGGACTATAAAGATACCAGGCGTTTCCCCCTGGAAGCTCCCTCGTGCGCT
CTCCTGTTCCGACCCTGCCGCTTACCGGATACCTGTCCGCCTTTCTCCCTTCGGGAAGCGTGGCGCTTTC
TCATAGCTCACGCTGTAGGTATCTCAGTTCGGTGTAGGTCGTTCGCTCCAAGCTGGGCTGTGTGCACGAA
CCCCCCGTTCAGCCCGACCGCTGCGCCTTATCCGGTAACTATCGTCTTGAGTCCAACCCGGTAAGACACG
ACTTATCGCCACTGGCAGCAGCCACTGGTAACAGGATTAGCAGAGCGAGGTATGTAGGCGGTGCTACAGA
GTTCTTGAAGTGGTGGCCTAACTACGGCTACACTAGAAGAACAGTATTTGGTATCTGCGCTCTGCTGAAG
CCAGTTACCTTCGGAAAAAGAGTTGGTAGCTCTTGATCCGGCAAACAAACCACCGCTGGTAGCGGTGGTT
TTTTTGTTTGCAAGCAGCAGATTACGCGCAGAAAAAAAGGATCTCAAGAAGATCCTTTGATCTTTTCTAC
GGGGTCTGACGCTCAGTGGAACGAAAACTCACGTTAAGGGATTTTGGTCATGAGATTATCAAAAAGGATC
TTCACCTAGATCCTTTTAAATTAAAAATGAAGTTTTAAATCAATCTAAAGTATATATGAGTAAACTTGGT
CTGACAGTTACCAATGCTTAATCAGTGAGGCACCTATCTCAGCGATCTGTCTATTTCGTTCATCCATAGT
TGCCTGACTCCCCGTCGTGTAGATAACTACGATACGGGAGGGCTTACCATCTGGCCCCAGTGCTGCAATG
ATACCGCGAGACCCACGCTCACCGGCTCCAGATTTATCAGCAATAAACCAGCCAGCCGGAAGGGCCGAGC
GCAGAAGTGGTCCTGCAACTTTATCCGCCTCCATCCAGTCTATTAATTGTTGCCGGGAAGCTAGAGTAAG
TAGTTCGCCAGTTAATAGTTTGCGCAACGTTGTTGCCATTGCTACAGGCATCGTGGTGTCACGCTCGTCG
TTTGGTATGGCTTCATTCAGCTCCGGTTCCCAACGATCAAGGCGAGTTACATGATCCCCCATGTTGTGCA
AAAAAGCGGTTAGCTCCTTCGGTCCTCCGATCGTTGTCAGAAGTAAGTTGGCCGCAGTGTTATCACTCAT
GGTTATGGCAGCACTGCATAATTCTCTTACTGTCATGCCATCCGTAAGATGCTTTTCTGTGACTGGTGAG
TACTCAACCAAGTCATTCTGAGAATAGTGTATGCGGCGACCGAGTTGCTCTTGCCCGGCGTCAATACGGG
ATAATACCGCGCCACATAGCAGAACTTTAAAAGTGCTCATCATTGGAAAACGTTCTTCGGGGCGAAAACT
CTCAAGGATCTTACCGCTGTTGAGATCCAGTTCGATGTAACCCACTCGTGCACCCAACTGATCTTCAGCA
TCTTTTACTTTCACCAGCGTTTCTGGGTGAGCAAAAACAGGAAGGCAAAATGCCGCAAAAAAGGGAATAA
GGGCGACACGGAAATGTTGAATACTCATACTCTTCCTTTTTCAATATTATTGAAGCATTTATCAGGGTTA
TTGTCTCATGAGCGGATACATATTTGAATGTATTTAGAAAAATAAACAAATAGGGGTTCCGCGCACATTT
CCCCGAAAAGTGCCACCTGACGTC
